>Addgene plasmid #18059 | Keratin 18 R89C | addgene partial sequence | sequence record 23885 | pMRB101-F 5'-aagatgcaggcagctgagtt-3'
ANGTTNAAAANAGANGTACTCCCGNTTGCGGTGCTGTTAACGGTGGAGGGCAGTGTAGTCTGAGCAGTAC
TCGTTTGCTGCCGCGCGCGCCACCAGACATAATAGCTGACAGACTAACAGACTGTTCCTTTCCATGGGTC
TTTTCTGCAGTCACCGTCCTTGACACGAAGCTTGATATCGAATTCGGGCGGGGTCGTCCGCAAAGCCTGA
GTCCTGTCCTTTCTCTCTCCCCGGACAGCATGAGCTTCACCACTCGCTCCACCTTCTCCACCAACTACCG
GTCCCTGGGCTCTGTCCAGGCGCCCAGCTACGGCGCCCGGCCGGTCAGCAGCGCGGCCAGCGTCTATGCA
GGCGCTGGGGGCTCTGGTTCCCGGATCTCCGTGTCCCGCTCCACCAGCTTCAGGGGCGGCATGGGGTCCG
GGGGCCTGGCCACCGGGATAGCCGGGGGTCTGGCAGGAATGGGAGGCATCCAGAACGAGAAGGAGACCAT
GCAAAGCCTGAACGACTGCCTGGCCTCTTACCTGGACAGAGTGAGGAGCCTGGAGACCGAGAACCGGAGG
CTGGAGAGCAAAATCCGGGAGCACTTGGAGAAGAAGGGACCCCAGGTCAGAGACTGGAGCCATTACTTCA
AGAACACNAAGGACCTGAGGGCTCAGATCTTCGCAAATACTGTGGGACAATGCCCGCATCGTTCTGCAGA
TTGACAATGCCCGTCTTGCTGCTGATGACTTNANAGTCAAGTATGAGACAGAGCTGGCCATGNGCCAGTC
TGTGGAGAACGACATCCATG
