[The description below was written by a language model from this plasmid's Addgene catalogue record.]
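Description:
Keratin 18 R89C is a mammalian expression plasmid built on the pMRB101 backbone and carrying the human keratin 18 coding sequence (KRT18, also called K18 or CK-18) with a single amino-acid substitution, arginine 89 to cysteine. The insert was introduced by restriction enzyme cloning. In bacteria the plasmid is maintained at high copy number and selected with ampicillin. The record does not state the promoter driving expression in mammalian cells, the origin of replication, any mammalian selection marker, or any epitope tag or reporter fused to the keratin, and no feature table is provided, so these details cannot be confirmed here.

Keratin 18 is a type I intermediate filament protein that pairs with a type II keratin partner, typically keratin 8, to form the cytoskeletal filament network of simple epithelial cells such as hepatocytes. Because keratins assemble as obligate heteropolymers, a point-mutant K18 expressed from a plasmid like this one can be incorporated into filaments alongside its partner, allowing the effect of the substitution on filament assembly and organisation to be examined in transfected cells. The associated publication concerns K18 phosphorylation and its role in filament reorganisation, which suggests that the construct belongs to a set of wild-type and mutant K18 expression plasmids used to study keratin filament behaviour, although the record does not spell out the specific purpose of the R89C variant. Likely uses are transient transfection, often together with a keratin 8 construct, followed by analysis of filament morphology or keratin biochemistry.
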