Addgene plasmid #18059: Keratin 18 R89C
Depositing lab: M Bishr Omary. Publication: Identification of the major physiologic phosphorylation site of human keratin 18: potential kinases and a role in filament reorganization. Ku NO, Omary MB. J Cell Biol. 1994 Oct . 127(1):161-71. 10.1083/jcb.127.1.161 PubMed 7523419.
Backbone
  Vector backbone: pMRB101
  Vector type: Mammalian Expression
Growth in bacteria
  Bacterial resistance: Ampicillin, 100 μg/mL
  Growth temperature: 37°C
  Growth strain: DH5alpha
  Copy number: High Copy
Gene/Insert
  Gene/Insert name: Keratin 18 (alt names: KRT18; K18)
  Species: H. sapiens (human)
  Mutation: R89C
  Entrez Gene: KRT18 (a.k.a. CK-18, CYK18, K18)
  Cloning method: Restriction Enzyme
  Sequencing primers: 5′ pMRB101-F
Terms and licenses: Academic/Nonprofit Terms; Industry Terms: Not Available to Industry
How to cite: Keratin 18 R89C was a gift from M Bishr Omary (Addgene plasmid # 18059 ; http://n2t.net/addgene:18059 ; RRID:Addgene_18059)
